Addgene plasmid #143204: TFORF0196
Purpose: Lentiviral vector for overexpressing transcription factor ORFs with unique 24-bp barcodes. Barcodes facilitate identification of transcription factors in pooled screens.
Depositing lab: Feng Zhang. Depositing organization: Broad Institute. Publication: A transcription factor atlas of directed differentiation. Joung J, Ma S, Tay T, Geiger-Schuller KR, Kirchgatterer PC, Verdine VK, Guo B, Arias-Garcia MA, Allen WE, Singh A, Kuksenko O, Abudayyeh OO, Gootenberg JS, Fu Z, Macrae RK, Buenrostro JD, Regev A, Zhang F. Cell. 2023 Jan 5;186(1):209-229.e26. doi: 10.1016/j.cell.2022.11.026. PubMed 36608654.
Backbone
  Vector backbone: pLX_TRC317
  Backbone manufacturer: Broad Institute Genetic Perturbation Platform
  Backbone size w/o insert (bp): 8264
  Vector type: Mammalian Expression, Lentiviral
  Selectable markers: Puromycin
Growth in bacteria
  Bacterial resistance: Ampicillin, 100 μg/mL
  Growth temperature: 37°C
  Growth strain: NEB Stable
  Copy number: High Copy
Gene/Insert
  Gene/Insert name: ZNF844
  Species: H. sapiens (human)
  Insert size (bp): 2102
  Entrez Gene: ZNF844
  Promoter: EF1a
  Cloning method: Unknown
  Sequencing primers: 5′ GGGTGGAGACTGAAGTTAGGCCAG; 3′ CACATAGCGTAAAAGGAGCAACATAG
Terms and licenses: Academic/Nonprofit Terms; Industry Terms: Not Available to Industry
Depositor comments: NM_001136501,ENST00000439326 . The transcription factor ORF portion of this plasmid was synthesized by Genewiz. Please test multiple small colonies in case of plasmid recombination. To make this collection available in a timely manner, a portion of this collection was not fully sequenced by Addgene. If an Addgene verified full plasmid sequence is not available, please contact us prior to placing an order to request the full sequence.
How to cite: TFORF0196 was a gift from Feng Zhang (Addgene plasmid # 143204 ; http://n2t.net/addgene:143204 ; RRID:Addgene_143204)
