[The description below was written by a language model from this plasmid's Addgene catalogue record and pLannotate feature annotations shown in this document.]
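Description:
TFORF0196 is a third-generation-style, self-inactivating lentiviral expression plasmid built on the pLX_TRC317 backbone and carrying the human zinc-finger gene ZNF844 as its open reading frame. It belongs to a barcoded transcription factor ORF collection in which each construct carries a unique 24-bp barcode, so that the transcription factor delivered to a cell can be identified by sequencing in pooled overexpression screens. The barcode is not annotated as a separate feature in the table, so its exact position is not stated. In bacteria the plasmid is maintained through a high-copy ColE1/pUC-type origin and selected with ampicillin via the β-lactamase gene. An f1 origin and remnants of a lac/lacZα cloning region with T7 and T3 promoters are also present in the backbone. The depositor notes that recombination can occur, as is common for LTR-containing plasmids.

The viral genome is transcribed from an RSV promoter fused to a truncated HIV-1 5' LTR. It includes the Ψ packaging signal with a partial gag sequence, the Rev response element for nuclear export of the genomic RNA, a cPPT/CTS element and a ΔU3 3' LTR followed by an SV40 polyadenylation signal. Between the LTRs lie two expression units. An SV40 early promoter drives puromycin N-acetyltransferase for selection of transduced mammalian cells. Downstream, the strong constitutive EF-1α promoter drives ZNF844, with a WPRE following the ORF to enhance transcript stability and expression. The ZNF844 annotation covers about 1.8 kb of the 2.1 kb listed insert. The short U6 promoter, small t antigen and Rev fragments appear to be residual sequences rather than functional units. The construct is used to make lentivirus for stable ZNF844 overexpression, for example in directed differentiation screens.
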