Features (pLannotate 1.2.2; 31 found; start..end, strand, type, name):
      5..231     +  promoter       RSV promoter: Rous sarcoma virus enhancer/promoter
    232..412     +  LTR            5' LTR (truncated): truncated 5' long terminal repeat (LTR) from HIV-1
    459..584     +  misc_feature   HIV-1 Ψ: packaging signal of human immunodeficiency virus type 1
    568..931     +  CDS            HIV-1 gag (fragment): gag protein from human immunodeficiency virus 1; gag
   1077..1310    +  misc_feature   RRE: The Rev response element (RRE) of HIV-1 allows for Rev-dependent mRNA export from the nucleus to the cytoplasm.
   1687..1713    +  CDS            Rev (fragment): human immunodeficiency virus 1 (HIV-1) Rev protein; rev; enhances nuclear export of unspliced and incompletely spliced viral mRNAs
   1720..1743    +  promoter       SV40 promoter (fragment): SV40 early promoter
   1744..1815    +  promoter       SV40 promoter (fragment): SV40 enhancer and early promoter
   1839..1974    +  rep_origin     SV40 ori: SV40 origin of replication
   2020..2616    +  CDS            PuroR (fragment): puromycin N-acetyltransferase; pac from Streptomyces; confers resistance to puromycin
   2665..2782    +  misc_feature   cPPT/CTS: central polypurine tract and central termination sequence of HIV-1
   2847..2913    +  CDS            small t antigen (fragment): SV40 (simian virus 40) small t antigen
   2920..4098    +  promoter       EF-1α promoter: strong constitutive promoter for human elongation factor EF-1α
   4115..5890    +  CDS            ZNF844 (fragment): ZN844_HUMAN - Experimental evidence at protein level: Swiss-Prot protein existence level 1. May be involved in transcriptional regulation. From Homo sapiens (Human).
   6128..6181    +  promoter       U6 promoter (fragment): RNA polymerase III promoter for human U6 snRNA
   6223..6811    +  misc_feature   WPRE: woodchuck hepatitis virus posttranscriptional regulatory element
   6862..6881    +  misc_feature   cPPT/CTS (fragment): central polypurine tract and central termination sequence of HIV-1
   6883..7116    +  LTR            3' LTR (ΔU3): self-inactivating 3' long terminal repeat (LTR) from HIV-1
   7194..7315    +  polyA_signal   SV40 poly(A) signal: SV40 polyadenylation signal
   7355..7490    +  rep_origin     SV40 ori: SV40 origin of replication
   7511..7529    -  promoter       T7 promoter: promoter for bacteriophage T7 RNA polymerase
   7537..7692    +  CDS            lacZα (fragment): LacZα fragment of β-galactosidase; lacZ fragment
   7697..8125    +  rep_origin     f1 ori (sequence partly withheld): f1 bacteriophage origin of replication; arrow indicates direction of (+) strand synthesis
   8178..8282    +  promoter       AmpR promoter: bla
   8283..9143    +  CDS            AmpR: β-lactamase; bla; confers resistance to ampicillin, carbenicillin, and related antibiotics
   9314..9902    +  rep_origin     ori: high-copy-number ColE1/pMB1/pBR322/pUC origin of replication
  10085..10177   +  CDS            lacI (fragment): lac repressor; lacI; The lac repressor binds to the lac operator to inhibit transcription in E. coli. This inhibition can be relieved by adding lactose or isopropyl-β-D-thiogalactopyranoside (IPTG).
  10190..10211   +  protein_bind   CAP binding site: CAP binding activates transcription in the presence of cAMP. E. coli catabolite activator protein
  10226..10256   +  promoter       lac promoter: promoter for the E. coli lac operon
  10264..10280   +  protein_bind   lac operator: The lac repressor binds to the lac operator to inhibit transcription in E. coli. This inhibition can be relieved by adding lactose or isopropyl-β-D-thiogalactopyranoside (IPTG). lac repressor encoded by lacI
  10325..10343   +  promoter       T3 promoter: promoter for bacteriophage T3 RNA polymerase
>Addgene plasmid #143204 | TFORF0196 | addgene full sequence | sequence record 396099 | Addgene NGS Result
TTAATGTAGTCTTATGCAATACTCTTGTAGTCTTGCAACATGGTAACGATGAGTTAGCAACATGCCTTAC
AAGGAGAGAAAAAGCACCGTGCATGCCGATTGGTGGAAGTAAGGTGGTACGATCGTGCCTTATTAGGAAG
GCAACAGACGGGTCTGACATGGATTGGACGAACCACTGAATTGCCGCATTGCAGAGATATTGTATTTAAG
TGCCTAGCTCGATACATAAACGGGTCTCTCTGGTTAGACCAGATCTGAGCCTGGGAGCTCTCTGGCTAAC
TAGGGAACCCACTGCTTAAGCCTCAATAAAGCTTGCCTTGAGTGCTTCAAGTAGTGTGTGCCCGTCTGTT
GTGTGACTCTGGTAACTAGAGATCCCTCAGACCCTTTTAGTCAGTGTGGAAAATCTCTAGCAGTGGCGCC
CGAACAGGGACTTGAAAGCGAAAGGGAAACCAGAGGAGCTCTCTCGACGCAGGACTCGGCTTGCTGAAGC
GCGCACGGCAAGAGGCGAGGGGCGGCGACTGGTGAGTACGCCAAAAATTTTGACTAGCGGAGGCTAGAAG
GAGAGAGATGGGTGCGAGAGCGTCAGTATTAAGCGGGGGAGAATTAGATCGCGATGGGAAAAAATTCGGT
TAAGGCCAGGGGGAAAGAAAAAATATAAATTAAAACATATAGTATGGGCAAGCAGGGAGCTAGAACGATT
CGCAGTTAATCCTGGCCTGTTAGAAACATCAGAAGGCTGTAGACAAATACTGGGACAGCTACAACCATCC
CTTCAGACAGGATCAGAAGAACTTAGATCATTATATAATACAGTAGCAACCCTCTATTGTGTGCATCAAA
GGATAGAGATAAAAGACACCAAGGAAGCTTTAGACAAGATAGAGGAAGAGCAAAACAAAAGTAAGACCAC
CGCACAGCAAGCGGCCGCTGATCTTCAGACCTGGAGGAGGAGATATGAGGGACAATTGGAGAAGTGAATT
ATATAAATATAAAGTAGTAAAAATTGAACCATTAGGAGTAGCACCCACCAAGGCAAAGAGAAGAGTGGTG
CAGAGAGAAAAAAGAGCAGTGGGAATAGGAGCTTTGTTCCTTGGGTTCTTGGGAGCAGCAGGAAGCACTA
TGGGCGCAGCGTCAATGACGCTGACGGTACAGGCCAGACAATTATTGTCTGGTATAGTGCAGCAGCAGAA
CAATTTGCTGAGGGCTATTGAGGCGCAACAGCATCTGTTGCAACTCACAGTCTGGGGCATCAAGCAGCTC
CAGGCAAGAATCCTGGCTGTGGAAAGATACCTAAAGGATCAACAGCTCCTGGGGATTTGGGGTTGCTCTG
GAAAACTCATTTGCACCACTGCTGTGCCTTGGAATGCTAGTTGGAGTAATAAATCTCTGGAACAGATTTG
GAATCACACGACCTGGATGGAGTGGGACAGAGAAATTAACAATTACACAAGCTTAATACACTCCTTAATT
GAAGAATCGCAAAACCAGCAAGAAAAGAATGAACAAGAATTATTGGAATTAGATAAATGGGCAAGTTTGT
GGAATTGGTTTAACATAACAAATTGGCTGTGGTATATAAAATTATTCATAATGATAGTAGGAGGCTTGGT
AGGTTTAAGAATAGTTTTTGCTGTACTTTCTATAGTGAATAGAGTTAGGCAGGGATATTCACCATTATCG
TTTCAGACCCACCTCCCAACCCCGAGGGGACCCATGCATTGCATCTCAATTAGTCAGCAACCAGGTGTGG
AAAGTCCCCAGGCTCCCCAGCAGGCAGAAGTATGCAAAGCATGCGTCTCAATTAGTCAGCAACCATAGTC
CCGCCCCTAACTCCGCCCATCCCGCCCCTAACTCCGCCCAGTTCCGCCCATTCTCCGCCCCATGGCTGAC
TAATTTTTTTTATTTATGCAGAGGCCGAGGCCGCCTCGGCCTCTGAGCTATTCCAGAAGTAGTGAGGAGG
CTTTTTTGGAGGCCTAGGCTTTTGCAAAAAGCTTTCTAGAGGTACCACCGGAGCTTACCATGACCGAGTA
CAAGCCCACGGTGCGCCTCGCCACCCGCGACGACGTCCCCAGGGCCGTACGCACCCTCGCCGCCGCGTTC
GCCGACTACCCCGCCACGCGCCACACCGTCGATCCGGACCGCCACATCGAGCGGGTCACCGAGCTGCAAG
AACTCTTCCTCACGCGCGTCGGGCTCGACATCGGCAAGGTGTGGGTCGCGGACGACGGCGCCGCCGTGGC
GGTCTGGACCACGCCGGAGAGCGTCGAAGCGGGGGCGGTGTTCGCCGAGATCGGCCCGCGCATGGCCGAG
TTGAGCGGTTCCCGGCTGGCCGCGCAGCAACAGATGGAAGGCCTCCTGGCGCCGCACCGGCCCAAGGAGC
CCGCGTGGTTCCTGGCCACCGTCGGCGTCTCGCCCGACCACCAGGGCAAGGGTCTGGGCAGCGCCGTCGT
GCTCCCCGGAGTGGAGGCGGCCGAGCGCGCCGGGGTGCCCGCCTTCCTGGAGACCTCCGCGCCCCGCAAC
CTCCCCTTCTACGAGCGGCTCGGCTTCACCGTCACCGCCGACGTCGAGGTGCCCGAAGGACCGCGCACCT
GGTGCATGACCCGCAAGCCCGGTGCCAGTTAACGAATTCTAGATCTTGAGACAAATGGCAGTATTCATCC
ACAATTTTAAAAGAAAAGGGGGGATTGGGGGGTACAGTGCAGGGGAAAGAATAGTAGACATAATAGCAAC
AGACATACAAACTAAAGAATTACAAAAACAAATTACAAAAATTCAAAATTTTCGGGTTTATTACAGGGAC
AGCAGAGATCCACTTTGGCGCCGGCTCGAGGCCTGCAGGTGCAAAGATGGATAAAGTTTTAAACAGAGAG
GAATCTTTGCAGCTAATGGACCTTCTAGGTCTTGAAAGGAGTGGGAATTGGCTCCGGTGCCCGTCAGTGG
GCAGAGCGCACATCGCCCACAGTCCCCGAGAAGTTGGGGGGAGGGGTCGGCAATTGAACCGGTGCCTAGA
GAAGGTGGCGCGGGGTAAACTGGGAAAGTGATGTCGTGTACTGGCTCCGCCTTTTTCCCGAGGGTGGGGG
AGAACCGTATATAAGTGCAGTAGTCGCCGTGAACGTTCTTTTTCGCAACGGGTTTGCCGCCAGAACACAG
GTAAGTGCCGTGTGTGGTTCCCGCGGGCCTGGCCTCTTTACGGGTTATGGCCCTTGCGTGCCTTGAATTA
CTTCCACCTGGCTGCAGTACGTGATTCTTGATCCCGAGCTTCGGGTTGGAAGTGGGTGGGAGAGTTCGAG
GCCTTGCGCTTAAGGAGCCCCTTCGCCTCGTGCTTGAGTTGAGGCCTGGCCTGGGCGCTGGGGCCGCCGC
GTGCGAATCTGGTGGCACCTTCGCGCCTGTCTCGCTGCTTTCGATAAGTCTCTAGCCATTTAAAATTTTT
GATGACCTGCTGCGACGCTTTTTTTCTGGCAAGATAGTCTTGTAAATGCGGGCCAAGATCTGCACACTGG
TATTTCGGTTTTTGGGGCCGCGGGCGGCGACGGGGCCCGTGCGTCCCAGCGCACATGTTCGGCGAGGCGG
GGCCTGCGAGCGCGGCCACCGAGAATCGGACGGGGGTAGTCTCAAGCTGGCCGGCCTGCTCTGGTGCCTG
GCCTCGCGCCGCCGTGTATCGCCCCGCCCTGGGCGGCAAGGCTGGCCCGGTCGGCACCAGTTGCGTGAGC
GGAAAGATGGCCGCTTCCCGGCCCTGCTGCAGGGAGCTCAAAATGGAGGACGCGGCGCTCGGGAGAGCGG
GCGGGTGAGTCACCCACACAAAGGAAAAGGGCCTTTCCGTCCTCAGCCGTCGCTTCATGTGACTCCACGG
AGTACCGGGCGCCGTCCAGGCACCTCGATTAGTTCTCGAGCTTTTGGAGTACGTCGTCTTTAGGTTGGGG
GGAGGGGTTTTATGCGATGGAGTTTCCCCACACTGAGTGGGTGGAGACTGAAGTTAGGCCAGCTTGGCAC
TTGATGTAATTCTCCTTGGAATTTGCCCTTTTTGAGTTTGGATCTTGGTTCATTCTCAAGCCTCAGACAG
TGGTTCAAAGTTTTTTTCTTCCATTTCAGGTGTCGTGAGGCTAGCACCGCCACCATGGACTTGGTGGCTT
TCGAGGATGTGGCTGTGAACTTCACCCAGGAGGAGTGGTCTTTGCTGGATCCTTCCCAGAAGAATCTCTA
CAGAGAAGTGATGCAGGAAACCTTGAGGAATCTGGCCTCCATAGGAGAAAAATGGAAAGACCAGAACATT
GAAGATCAGTACAAAAATCCCAGGAATAATCTAAGAAGTCTTCTGGGAGAGAGAGTTGATGAAAATACAG
AAGAAAATCATTGTGGAGAAACTTCTAGCCAGATTCCAGATGACACACTGAACAAAAAAACTTCTCCTGG
AGTAAAATCATGTGAAAGCAGTGTGTGTGGAGAAGTCTTCGTGGGTCATTCTTCCCTTAATAGGCACATT
AGAGCTGACACTGCACACAAGCCGTCTGAGTATCAGGAATATGGACAGGAGCCATATAAGTGTCAACAAC
GTAAGAAAGCCTTCAGATGTCACCCCTCCTTTCAAATGCAAGAAAAGGCTCACACTGGAGAAAAACTCTA
TGATTGTAAAGAATGTGGAAAAACCTTCATATCCCATTCAAGCATTCAAAGACACATGATAATGCACAAT
GGAGATGGAACTTATAAATGTAAGTTTTGTGGGAAAGCCTGCCCTTGTCTCAGCATATATCTTATACATG
AACGAGTTCACACTGGAGAGAAACCATATAAATGTAAACAATGTGGTAAAGCCTTTAGTTATTCAACTTC
CCTTCAAATACATGAAAGAACTCACACTGGAGAGAAGCCTTATGAATGTAAGGAATGTGGGAAAGCATTC
GGTAGTCCCAATTCCCTTTATGAACATAGAAGAACTCACACTGGAGAGAAGCCATATGAATGCAAACAAT
GTGGAAAAGCCTTCAGATGGTTCCATTCCTTTCAAATACATGAAAGAACTCACAGTGAGGAGAAGGCTTA
TGAATGTACCAAATGTGGGAAAGCATTCAAGTGTCCCAGTTATCTTTGTAGACATGAAGTGACCCACTCT
GGGAAAAAGCCCTGTGAATGTAAACAATGTGGGAAAGCATTATCTTATCTTAACTTTCAAAGACACATGA
AAATGCACACTAGAATGAGACCTTATAAATGTAAGACTGTGGAAAAGCCTTTGATTCTCCCAGTTCGTTT
TGAAGACATGAAAGAACTCACACTGGAGAGAAACCTTATGAATGCAAGCACTGTGGTAAAGCCTTCAATC
GTTCCAGTTCCTTTCACTATCATGAAAGGACTCACACTGGAGAGAAACCCTATGAATGTAAGCAGTGTAG
TAAAGCCTTCATTTCTTCCACTTCCTTTCGATATCATGAAAGGACTCACACTGGAGAGAAACCGTATGAG
TGTAAGCAATGTGGGAAAGCCTTCAGATCTGCCTCACACCTTCAAATGCATGGAAGGACTCACACTCAAG
AGAAACCCTATGAATGTAAGCAGTGTGGTAAAGCCTTCATTTTTTCCACTTCCTTTCGATATCATGAAAG
GACTCACACTGGAGAGAAACCCTATGAGTGTAAGCAATGTGGGAAAGCCTTCACATCTGCCTCACACCTT
CAAATGCATGAAAGGACTCACACTGGAAAGCAACTGTATGAATCTAAACAATGTGAAAAAACCTTTGGAT
CTGTCAGAAACCTTCAAATTCATGAAAAGACACACCCTGGAGAGAAACCCTATAAGGAATATGGAAAAGC
ATTCAACAATTTCTCTTCCTTTCAAATACATGCAACAATGCACAGAGGACAGAATGCCTATGAATGTAAA
GAGTGTGACAAAGCATTCATATCTGCCAAGATCCTTCGAGTACATGCAAGAACACACCCTGGAGAGAAAC
CCTATGAATGTAAGGAATGCGGAAAAGCGTTCAATTATTTTTCTTCTTTGCGTATACACAAAAGGATGCA
CACTGGAGAGAAACCATATTAATGTAAGGATTGTGGGAAAGCATTCAGTTTGCCTGGTTCCTTTCGTAGA
CATAAAAGGGCTCACACTGGAGTAGTAATGAACTAGTCCGTAACTTGAAAGTATTTCGATTTCTTGGCTT
TATATATCTTGTGGAAAGGACGAGTTTAATGTAATGTCTTACACGCGACGCGTTAAGTCGACAATCAACC
TCTGGATTACAAAATTTGTGAAAGATTGACTGGTATTCTTAACTATGTTGCTCCTTTTACGCTATGTGGA
TACGCTGCTTTAATGCCTTTGTATCATGCTATTGCTTCCCGTATGGCTTTCATTTTCTCCTCCTTGTATA
AATCCTGGTTGCTGTCTCTTTATGAGGAGTTGTGGCCCGTTGTCAGGCAACGTGGCGTGGTGTGCACTGT
GTTTGCTGACGCAACCCCCACTGGTTGGGGCATTGCCACCACCTGTCAGCTCCTTTCCGGGACTTTCGCT
TTCCCCCTCCCTATTGCCACGGCGGAACTCATCGCCGCCTGCCTTGCCCGCTGCTGGACAGGGGCTCGGC
TGTTGGGCACTGACAATTCCGTGGTGTTGTCGGGGAAATCATCGTCCTTTCCTTGGCTGCTCGCCTGTGT
TGCCACCTGGATTCTGCGCGGGACGTCCTTCTGCTACGTCCCTTCGGCCCTCAATCCAGCGGACCTTCCT
TCCCGCGGCCTGCTGCCGGCTCTGCGGCCTCTTCCGCGTCTTCGCCTTCGCCCTCAGACGAGTCGGATCT
CCCTTTGGGCCGCCTCCCCGCGTCGACTTTAAGACCAATGACTTACAAGGCAGCTGTAGATCTTAGCCAC
TTTTTAAAAGAAAAGGGGGGACTGGAAGGGCTAATTCACTCCCAACGAAGACAAGATCTGCTTTTTGCTT
GTACTGGGTCTCTCTGGTTAGACCAGATCTGAGCCTGGGAGCTCTCTGGCTAACTAGGGAACCCACTGCT
TAAGCCTCAATAAAGCTTGCCTTGAGTGCTTCAAGTAGTGTGTGCCCGTCTGTTGTGTGACTCTGGTAAC
TAGAGATCCCTCAGACCCTTTTAGTCAGTGTGGAAAATCTCTAGCAGTACGTATAGTAGTTCATGTCATC
TTATTATTCAGTATTTATAACTTGCAAAGAAATGAATATCAGAGAGTGAGAGGAACTTGTTTATTGCAGC
TTATAATGGTTACAAATAAAGCAATAGCATCACAAATTTCACAAATAAAGCATTTTTTTCACTGCATTCT
AGTTGTGGTTTGTCCAAACTCATCAATGTATCTTATCATGTCTGGCTCTAGCTATCCCGCCCCTAACTCC
GCCCATCCCGCCCCTAACTCCGCCCAGTTCCGCCCATTCTCCGCCCCATGGCTGACTAATTTTTTTTATT
TATGCAGAGGCCGAGGCCGCCTCGGCCTCTGAGCTATTCCAGAAGTAGTGAGGAGGCTTTTTTGGAGGCC
TAGGGACGTACCCAATTCGCCCTATAGTGAGTCGTATTACGCGCGCTCACTGGCCGTCGTTTTACAACGT
CGTGACTGGGAAAACCCTGGCGTTACCCAACTTAATCGCCTTGCAGCACATCCCCCTTTCGCCAGCTGGC
GTAATAGCGAAGAGGCCCGCACCGATCGCCCTTCCCAACAGTTGCGCAGCCTGAATGGCGAATGGG
[124 nt withheld, positions 7697-7820]
C
[91 nt withheld, positions 7822-7912]
A
[49 nt withheld, positions 7914-7962]
CCTTTGACGTTGGAGTCCACGTTCTTT
[37 nt withheld, positions 7990-8026]
ACCCTATCTCGGTCTATTCTTTTGATTTATAAGGGATTTTGCCGATTTCGGCCTATTGGTTAAAAAATGA
GCTGATTTAACAAAAATTTAACGCGAATTTTAACAAAATATTAACGCTTACAATTTAGGTGGCACTTTTC
GGGGAAATGTGCGCGGAACCCCTATTTGTTTATTTTTCTAAATACATTCAAATATGTATCCGCTCATGAG
ACAATAACCCTGATAAATGCTTCAATAATATTGAAAAAGGAAGAGTATGAGTATTCAACATTTCCGTGTC
GCCCTTATTCCCTTTTTTGCGGCATTTTGCCTTCCTGTTTTTGCTCACCCAGAAACGCTGGTGAAAGTAA
AAGATGCTGAAGATCAGTTGGGTGCACGAGTGGGTTACATCGAACTGGATCTCAACAGCGGTAAGATCCT
TGAGAGTTTTCGCCCCGAAGAACGTTTTCCAATGATGAGCACTTTTAAAGTTCTGCTATGTGGCGCGGTA
TTATCCCGTATTGACGCCGGGCAAGAGCAACTCGGTCGCCGCATACACTATTCTCAGAATGACTTGGTTG
AGTACTCACCAGTCACAGAAAAGCATCTTACGGATGGCATGACAGTAAGAGAATTATGCAGTGCTGCCAT
AACCATGAGTGATAACACTGCGGCCAACTTACTTCTGACAACGATCGGAGGACCGAAGGAGCTAACCGCT
TTTTTGCACAACATGGGGGATCATGTAACTCGCCTTGATCGTTGGGAACCGGAGCTGAATGAAGCCATAC
CAAACGACGAGCGTGACACCACGATGCCTGTAGCAATGGCAACAACGTTGCGCAAACTATTAACTGGCGA
ACTACTTACTCTAGCTTCCCGGCAACAATTAATAGACTGGATGGAGGCGGATAAAGTTGCAGGACCACTT
CTGCGCTCGGCCCTTCCGGCTGGCTGGTTTATTGCTGATAAATCTGGAGCCGGTGAGCGTGGGTCTCGCG
GTATCATTGCAGCACTGGGGCCAGATGGTAAGCCCTCCCGTATCGTAGTTATCTACACGACGGGGAGTCA
GGCAACTATGGATGAACGAAATAGACAGATCGCTGAGATAGGTGCCTCACTGATTAAGCATTGGTAACTG
TCAGACCAAGTTTACTCATATATACTTTAGATTGATTTAAAACTTCATTTTTAATTTAAAAGGATCTAGG
TGAAGATCCTTTTTGATAATCTCATGACCAAAATCCCTTAACGTGAGTTTTCGTTCCACTGAGCGTCAGA
CCCCGTAGAAAAGATCAAAGGATCTTCTTGAGATCCTTTTTTTCTGCGCGTAATCTGCTGCTTGCAAACA
AAAAAACCACCGCTACCAGCGGTGGTTTGTTTGCCGGATCAAGAGCTACCAACTCTTTTTCCGAAGGTAA
CTGGCTTCAGCAGAGCGCAGATACCAAATACTGTTCTTCTAGTGTAGCCGTAGTTAGGCCACCACTTCAA
GAACTCTGTAGCACCGCCTACATACCTCGCTCTGCTAATCCTGTTACCAGTGGCTGCTGCCAGTGGCGAT
AAGTCGTGTCTTACCGGGTTGGACTCAAGACGATAGTTACCGGATAAGGCGCAGCGGTCGGGCTGAACGG
GGGGTTCGTGCACACAGCCCAGCTTGGAGCGAACGACCTACACCGAACTGAGATACCTACAGCGTGAGCT
ATGAGAAAGCGCCACGCTTCCCGAAGGGAGAAAGGCGGACAGGTATCCGGTAAGCGGCAGGGTCGGAACA
GGAGAGCGCACGAGGGAGCTTCCAGGGGGAAACGCCTGGTATCTTTATAGTCCTGTCGGGTTTCGCCACC
TCTGACTTGAGCGTCGATTTTTGTGATGCTCGTCAGGGGGGCGGAGCCTATGGAAAAACGCCAGCAACGC
GGCCTTTTTACGGTTCCTGGCCTTTTGCTGGCCTTTTGCTCACATGTTCTTTCCTGCGTTATCCCCTGAT
TCTGTGGATAACCGTATTACCGCCTTTGAGTGAGCTGATACCGCTCGCCGCAGCCGAACGACCGAGCGCA
GCGAGTCAGTGAGCGAGGAAGCGGAAGAGCGCCCAATACGCAAACCGCCTCTCCCCGCGCGTTGGCCGAT
TCATTAATGCAGCTGGCACGACAGGTTTCCCGACTGGAAAGCGGGCAGTGAGCGCAACGCAATTAATGTG
AGTTAGCTCACTCATTAGGCACCCCAGGCTTTACACTTTATGCTTCCGGCTCGTATGTTGTGTGGAATTG
TGAGCGGATAACAATTTCACACAGGAAACAGCTATGACCATGATTACGCCAAGCGCGCAATTAACCCTCA
CTAAAGGGAACAAAAGCTGGAGCTGCAAGC
