>Addgene plasmid #143204 | TFORF0196 | depositor partial sequence | sequence record 281750 | Insert
ACCGCCACCATGGACTTGGTGGCTTTCGAGGATGTGGCTGTGAACTTCACCCAGGAGGAGTGGTCTTTGC
TGGATCCTTCCCAGAAGAATCTCTACAGAGAAGTGATGCAGGAAACCTTGAGGAATCTGGCCTCCATAGG
AGAAAAATGGAAAGACCAGAACATTGAAGATCAGTACAAAAATCCCAGGAATAATCTAAGAAGTCTTCTG
GGAGAGAGAGTTGATGAAAATACAGAAGAAAATCATTGTGGAGAAACTTCTAGCCAGATTCCAGATGACA
CACTGAACAAAAAAACTTCTCCTGGAGTAAAATCATGTGAAAGCAGTGTGTGTGGAGAAGTCTTCGTGGG
TCATTCTTCCCTTAATAGGCACATTAGAGCTGACACTGCACACAAGCCGTCTGAGTATCAGGAATATGGA
CAGGAGCCATATAAGTGTCAACAACGTAAGAAAGCCTTCAGATGTCACCCCTCCTTTCAAATGCAAGAAA
AGGCTCACACTGGAGAAAAACTCTATGATTGTAAAGAATGTGGAAAAACCTTCATATCCCATTCAAGCAT
TCAAAGACACATGATAATGCACAATGGAGATGGAACTTATAAATGTAAGTTTTGTGGGAAAGCCTGCCCT
TGTCTCAGCATATATCTTATACATGAACGAGTTCACACTGGAGAGAAACCATATAAATGTAAACAATGTG
GTAAAGCCTTTAGTTATTCAACTTCCCTTCAAATACATGAAAGAACTCACACTGGAGAGAAGCCTTATGA
ATGTAAGGAATGTGGGAAAGCATTCGGTAGTCCCAATTCCCTTTATGAACATAGAAGAACTCACACTGGA
GAGAAGCCATATGAATGCAAACAATGTGGAAAAGCCTTCAGATGGTTCCATTCCTTTCAAATACATGAAA
GAACTCACAGTGAGGAGAAGGCTTATGAATGTACCAAATGTGGGAAAGCATTCAAGTGTCCCAGTTATCT
TTGTAGACATGAAGTGACCCACTCTGGGAAAAAGCCCTGTGAATGTAAACAATGTGGGAAAGCATTATCT
TATCTTAACTTTCAAAGACACATGAAAATGCACACTAGAATGAGACCTTATAAATGTAAGACTGTGGAAA
AGCCTTTGATTCTCCCAGTTCGTTTTGAAGACATGAAAGAACTCACACTGGAGAGAAACCTTATGAATGC
AAGCACTGTGGTAAAGCCTTCAATCGTTCCAGTTCCTTTCACTATCATGAAAGGACTCACACTGGAGAGA
AACCCTATGAATGTAAGCAGTGTAGTAAAGCCTTCATTTCTTCCACTTCCTTTCGATATCATGAAAGGAC
TCACACTGGAGAGAAACCGTATGAGTGTAAGCAATGTGGGAAAGCCTTCAGATCTGCCTCACACCTTCAA
ATGCATGGAAGGACTCACACTCAAGAGAAACCCTATGAATGTAAGCAGTGTGGTAAAGCCTTCATTTTTT
CCACTTCCTTTCGATATCATGAAAGGACTCACACTGGAGAGAAACCCTATGAGTGTAAGCAATGTGGGAA
AGCCTTCACATCTGCCTCACACCTTCAAATGCATGAAAGGACTCACACTGGAAAGCAACTGTATGAATCT
AAACAATGTGAAAAAACCTTTGGATCTGTCAGAAACCTTCAAATTCATGAAAAGACACACCCTGGAGAGA
AACCCTATAAGGAATATGGAAAAGCATTCAACAATTTCTCTTCCTTTCAAATACATGCAACAATGCACAG
AGGACAGAATGCCTATGAATGTAAAGAGTGTGACAAAGCATTCATATCTGCCAAGATCCTTCGAGTACAT
GCAAGAACACACCCTGGAGAGAAACCCTATGAATGTAAGGAATGCGGAAAAGCGTTCAATTATTTTTCTT
CTTTGCGTATACACAAAAGGATGCACACTGGAGAGAAACCATATTAATGTAAGGATTGTGGGAAAGCATT
CAGTTTGCCTGGTTCCTTTCGTAGACATAAAAGGGCTCACACTGGAGTAGTAATGAACTAGTCCGTAACT
TGAAAGTATTTCGATTTCTTGGCTTTATATATCTTGTGGAAAGGACGAGTTTAATGTAATGTCTTACACG
CG
