>Addgene plasmid #143204 | TFORF0196 | depositor partial sequence | sequence record 281751 | Barcode
GTTTAATGTAATGTCTTACACGCG
